>Addgene plasmid #214583 | AiP1924 - pAAV-AiE2543m-minBG-SYFP2-WPRE-BGHpA | addgene full sequence | sequence record 432596 | Addgene NGS Result
TGCGGTGTGAAATACCGCACAGATGCGTAAGGAGAAAATACCGCATCAGGCGCCCCTGCAGGCAGCTGCG
CGCTCGCTCGCTCACTGAGGCCGCCCGGGCAAAGCCCGGGCGTCGGGCGACCTTTGGTCGCCCGGCCTCA
GTGAGCGAGCGAGCGCGCAGAGAGGGAGTGGCCAACTCCATCACTAGGGGTTCCTGCGGCCGCTCGGTCC
GCACGTGAGATCTCATGCCTGCTATTGTCTTCCCAATCCTCCCCCTTGCTGTCCTGCCCCACCCCACCCC
CCAGAATAGAATGACACCTACTCAGACAATGCGATGCAATTTCCTCATTTTATTAGGAAAGGACAGTGGG
AGTGGCACCTTCCAGGGTCAAGGAAGGCACGGGGGAGGGGCAAACAACAGATGGCTGGCAACTAGAAGGC
ACAGTCGAAGATCTCTCGAGCCACGGAATTGTCAGTGCCCAACAGCCGAGCCCCTGTCCAGCAGCGGGCA
AGGCAGGCGGCGATGAGTTCCGCCGTGGCAAGAACTAACCAGGATTTATACAAGGAGGAGAAAATGAAAG
CCATACGGGAAGCAATAGCATGATACAAAGGCATTAAAGCAGCGTATCCACATAGCGTAAAAGGAGCAAC
ATAGTTAAGAATACCAGTCAATCTTTCACAAATTTTGTAATCCAGAGGTTGATTATGATATCGAATTCGC
GGCCGCGGCGCGCCGTCGACTTACTTGTACAGCTCGTCCATGCCGAGAGTGATCCCGGCGGCGGTCACGA
ACTCCAGCAGGACCATGTGATCGCGCTTCTCGTTGGGGTCTTTGCTCAGCTTGGACTGGTAGCTCAGGTA
GTGGTTGTCGGGCAGCAGCACGGGGCCGTCGCCGATGGGGGTGTTCTGCTGGTAGTGGTCGGCGAGCTGC
ACGCCGCCGTCCTCGATGTTGTGGCGGATCTTGAAGTTGGCCTTGATGCCGTTCTTCTGCTTGTCGGCGG
TGATATAGACGTTGTGGCTGTTGTAGTTGTACTCCAGCTTGTGCCCCAGGATGTTGCCGTCCTCCTTGAA
GTCGATGCCCTTCAGCTCGATGCGGTTCACCAGGGTGTCGCCCTCGAACTTCACCTCGGCGCGGGTCTTG
TAGTTGCCGTCGTCCTTGAAGAAGATGGTGCGCTCCTGGACGTAGCCTTCGGGCATGGCGGACTTGAAGA
AGTCGTGCTGCTTCATGTGGTCGGGGTAGCGGGCGAAGCACTGCACGCCGTAGCCCAGGGTGGTCACGAG
GGTGGGCCAGGGCACGGGCAGCTTGCCGGTGGTGCAGATCAGCTTCAGGGTCAGCTTGCCGTAGGTGGCA
TCGCCCTCGCCCTCGCCGGACACGCTGAACTTGTGGCCGTTTACGTCGCCGTCCAGCTCGACCAGGATGG
GCACCACCCCGGTGAACAGCTCCTCGCCCTTGCTCACCATGGTGGCGACCGGTAGCGCTAGCTTCGAAAG
ATCTGGATCCCAGAAGCAAATGTAAGCAATAGATGGCTCTGCCCTGACTTTTATGCCCAGCCCGAGCTCC
GCTAGCTGCTCTGAGAAATCACCAACTATGTCCTCATGGGAGTTAAGAAAAGTACAAAAAAGACAATAAT
ATGCAACACATTATATAAACATCATTGCTTATATTATGTAATCTCTATGTCTTTTGTTCCCAGTATAGAA
TGCACTGCTTGCATAATTTCACTATATAAACAGAACACTAGAAAGTAGTAAGAGGGGCTTGCTGTGATGA
ACTCCTTGATGGGAAGCAGGAAGAGGAAGGGTTTGTCTGGCTTACAAGGAACTCCAGGTTACAATGTATC
ACTTCAGAGAAGTCAAGGCAGGACCCCCAAGCAGCTATTCATGTCACATGACAATCAGGATAGAGAACTG
AATTCACTCAGGCCACCTGCTGCTACTGCTGCTGCTGCTGCTCAGCCAGCACTCTTCACTCTGACTCAGC
TCAGTGCCCAGCCCACAGGCTAGTGCTGCCCACATTCATGAGGCATCTTCCCACCTCAACCATCAAGACA
ATCCCCCACAGATGTCCCAACAGCCACCCTGATGACGCTAAGTTGTGATAAGTTGGTAGTTAAAACTAGA
CAGCACTCGTGGGGAGAGGAATAAAGGATGACAGAGGGACAGAGTAATGATGCGGCCGCAGGAACCCCTA
GTGATGGAGTTGGCCACTCCCTCTCTGCGCGCTCGCTCGCTCACTGAGGCCGGGCGACCAAAGGTCGCCC
GACGCCCGGGCGGCCTCAGTGAGCGAGCGAGCGCGCAGCTGCCTGCAGGACATGTGAGCAAAAGGCCAGC
AAAAGGCCAGGAACCGTAAAAAGGCCGCGTTGCTGGCGTTTTTCCATAGGCTCCGCCCCCCTGACGAGCA
TCACAAAAATCGACGCTCAAGTCAGAGGTGGCGAAACCCGACAGGACTATAAAGATACCAGGCGTTTCCC
CCTGGAAGCTCCCTCGTGCGCTCTCCTGTTCCGACCCTGCCGCTTACCGGATACCTGTCCGCCTTTCTCC
CTTCGGGAAGCGTGGCGCTTTCTCATAGCTCACGCTGTAGGTATCTCAGTTCGGTGTAGGTCGTTCGCTC
CAAGCTGGGCTGTGTGCACGAACCCCCCGTTCAGCCCGACCGCTGCGCCTTATCCGGTAACTATCGTCTT
GAGTCCAACCCGGTAAGACACGACTTATCGCCACTGGCAGCAGCCACTGGTAACAGGATTAGCAGAGCGA
GGTATGTAGGCGGTGCTACAGAGTTCTTGAAGTGGTGGCCTAACTACGGCTACACTAGAAGAACAGTATT
TGGTATCTGCGCTCTGCTGAAGCCAGTTACCTTCGGAAAAAGAGTTGGTAGCTCTTGATCCGGCAAACAA
ACCACCGCTGGTAGCGGTGGTTTTTTTGTTTGCAAGCAGCAGATTACGCGCAGAAAAAAAGGATCTCAAG
AAGATCCTTTGATCTTTTCTACGGGGTCTGACGCTCAGTGGAACGAAAACTCACGTTAAGGGATTTTGGT
CATGAGATTATCAAAAAGGATCTTCACCTAGATCCTTTTAAATTAAAAATGAAGTTTTAAATCAATCTAA
AGTATATATGAGTAAACTTGGTCTGACAGTTACCAATGCTTAATCAGTGAGGCACCTATCTCAGCGATCT
GTCTATTTCGTTCATCCATAGTTGCCTGACTCCCCGTCGTGTAGATAACTACGATACGGGAGGGCTTACC
ATCTGGCCCCAGTGCTGCAATGATACCGCGAGACCCACGCTCACCGGCTCCAGATTTATCAGCAATAAAC
CAGCCAGCCGGAAGGGCCGAGCGCAGAAGTGGTCCTGCAACTTTATCCGCCTCCATCCAGTCTATTAATT
GTTGCCGGGAAGCTAGAGTAAGTAGTTCGCCAGTTAATAGTTTGCGCAACGTTGTTGCCATTGCTACAGG
CATCGTGGTGTCACGCTCGTCGTTTGGTATGGCTTCATTCAGCTCCGGTTCCCAACGATCAAGGCGAGTT
ACATGATCCCCCATGTTGTGCAAAAAAGCGGTTAGCTCCTTCGGTCCTCCGATCGTTGTCAGAAGTAAGT
TGGCCGCAGTGTTATCACTCATGGTTATGGCAGCACTGCATAATTCTCTTACTGTCATGCCATCCGTAAG
ATGCTTTTCTGTGACTGGTGAGTACTCAACCAAGTCATTCTGAGAATAGTGTATGCGGCGACCGAGTTGC
TCTTGCCCGGCGTCAATACGGGATAATACCGCGCCACATAGCAGAACTTTAAAAGTGCTCATCATTGGAA
AACGTTCTTCGGGGCGAAAACTCTCAAGGATCTTACCGCTGTTGAGATCCAGTTCGATGTAACCCACTCG
TGCACCCAACTGATCTTCAGCATCTTTTACTTTCACCAGCGTTTCTGGGTGAGCAAAAACAGGAAGGCAA
AATGCCGCAAAAAAGGGAATAAGGGCGACACGGAAATGTTGAATACTCATACTCTTCCTTTTTCAATATT
ATTGAAGCATTTATCAGGGTTATTGTCTCATGAGCGGATACATATTTGAATGTATTTAGAAAAATAAACA
AATAGGGGTTCCGCGCACATTTCCCCGAAAAGTGCCACCTGACGTCTAAGAAACCATTATTATCATGACA
TTAACCTATAAAAATAGGCGTATCACGAGGCCCTTTCGTCTCGCGCGTTTCGGTGATGACGGTGAAAACC
TCTGACACATGCAGCTCCCGGAGACGGTCACAGCTTGTCTGTAAGCGGATGCCGGGAGCAGACAAGCCCG
TCAGGGCGCGTCAGCGGGTGTTGGCGGGTGTCGGGGCTGGCTTAACTATGCGGCATCAGAGCAGATTGTA
CTGAGAGTGCACCATAAAATTGTAAACGTTAATATTTTGTTAAAATTCGCGTTAAATTTTTGTTAAATCA
GCTCATTTTTTAACCAATAGACCGAAATCGGCAAAATCCCTTATAAATCAAAAGAATAGCCCGAGATAGA
GT
[37 nt withheld, positions 4483-4519]
AAAGAACGTGGACTCCAACGTCAAAGG
[141 nt withheld, positions 4547-4687]
G
[46 nt withheld, positions 4689-4734]
A
[95 nt withheld, positions 4736-4830]
TA
Features (pLannotate 1.2.2; 14 found; start..end, strand, type, name):
     55..195     -  repeat_region  AAV2 ITR: inverted terminal repeat of adeno-associated virus serotype 2 inverted
    313..424     -  polyA_signal   bGH poly(A) signal: bovine growth hormone polyadenylation signal
    441..521     -  misc_feature   WPRE (fragment): woodchuck hepatitis virus posttranscriptional regulatory element
    527..684     -  misc_feature   WPRE (fragment): woodchuck hepatitis virus posttranscriptional regulatory element
    724..1440    -  CDS            SYFP2: SYFP2 is a basic (constitutively fluorescent) yellow fluorescent protein published in 2006, derived from Aequorea victoria. It is reported to be a very rapidly-maturing monomer with moderate acid sensitivity.
   2195..2222    -  repeat_region  AAV2 ITR (fragment): inverted terminal repeat of adeno-associated virus serotype 2 inverted
   2251..2278    -  repeat_region  AAV2 ITR (fragment): inverted terminal repeat of adeno-associated virus serotype 2 inverted
   2351..2939    -  rep_origin     ori: high-copy-number ColE1/pMB1/pBR322/pUC origin of replication
   3110..3970    -  CDS            AmpR: β-lactamase; bla; confers resistance to ampicillin, carbenicillin, and related antibiotics
   3971..4075    -  promoter       AmpR promoter: bla
   4170..4205    +  CDS            rop (fragment): Rop protein, which maintains plasmids at low copy number; rop
   4307..4356    +  misc_feature   bom (fragment): basis of mobility region from pBR322
   4357..4812    -  rep_origin     f1 ori (sequence partly withheld): f1 bacteriophage origin of replication; arrow indicates direction of (+) strand synthesis
   4831..50      +  misc_feature   bom (fragment) (across the origin): basis of mobility region from pBR322
