[The description below was written by a language model from this plasmid's Addgene catalogue record and pLannotate feature annotations shown in this document.]
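Description:
AiP1924 - pAAV-AiE2543m-minBG-SYFP2-WPRE-BGHpA is an AAV transfer plasmid of about 4.8 kb built on a pAAV2 backbone, made as part of a collection of enhancer-driven AAVs for genetic access to cortical cell types. It is maintained in bacteria through a high-copy ColE1/pUC-type origin and selected with ampicillin via the β-lactamase gene and its own promoter. An f1 phage origin is also present, along with short remnants of pBR322 rop and bom sequences. AAV2 inverted terminal repeats flank the expression cassette and are the cis elements needed for replication and packaging of the intervening DNA into recombinant AAV particles. The annotation detects one ITR in full and the other only as two short fragments, which may reflect incomplete matching across this repetitive, structured region rather than a real truncation.

The payload is a reporter cassette in which the enhancer AiE2543m sits upstream of the minBG minimal promoter. A minimal promoter has little activity by itself, so expression depends largely on the enhancer, which was designed to drive the transgene in specific populations of brain cells. The record does not say which populations. Neither the enhancer nor minBG is annotated in the feature table, but they presumably lie in the unannotated stretch between the SYFP2 coding sequence and the fragmentary ITR. The expressed gene is SYFP2, a fast-maturing monomeric yellow fluorescent protein derived from Aequorea victoria. It is followed by a WPRE, detected as two fragments, which enhances transcript stability and expression, and by the bovine growth hormone polyadenylation signal. The construct is typically used to produce AAV that fluorescently labels the cells in which the enhancer is active, allowing its specificity to be assessed.
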