Addgene plasmid #214583: AiP1924 - pAAV-AiE2543m-minBG-SYFP2-WPRE-BGHpA
Purpose: AiE2543m is an enhancer sequence, designed to drive AAV-mediated transgene expression in specific populations of brain cells
Depositing lab: Allen Institute for Brain Science & Bosiljka Tasic. Depositing organization: Allen Institute. Publication: A suite of enhancer AAVs and transgenic mouse lines for genetic access to cortical cell types. Ben-Simon Y, Hooper M, Narayan S, Daigle TL, Dwivedi D, Way SW, Oster A, Stafford DA, Mich JK, Taormina MJ, Martinez RA, Opitz-Araya X, Roth JR, Alexander JR, Allen S, Amster A, Arbuckle J, Ayala A, Baker PM, Bakken TE, Barcelli T, Barta S, Bendrick J, Bertagnolli D, Bielstein C, Bishwakarma P, Bowlus J, Boyer G, Brouner K, Casian B, Casper T, Chakka AB, Chakrabarty R, Chance RK, Chavan S, Clark M, Colbert K, Collman F, Daniel S, Departee M, DiValentin P, Donadio N, Dotson N, Egdorf T, Fliss T, Gabitto M, Garcia J, Gary A, Gasperini M, Gloe J, Goldy J, Gore BB, Graybuck L, Greisman N, Haeseleer F, Halterman C, Haradon Z, Hastings SD, Helback O, Ho W, Hockemeyer D, Huang C, Huff S, Hunker A, Johansen N, Jones D, Juneau Z, Kalmbach B, Kannan M, Khem S, Kussick E, Kutsal R, Larsen R, Lee C, Lee AY, Leibly M, Lenz GH, Li S, Liang E, Lusk N, Madigan Z, Malloy J, Malone J, McCue R, Melchor J, Mollenkopf T, Moosman S, Morin E, Newman D, Ng L, Ngo K, Omstead V, Otto S, Oyama A, Pena N, Pham T, Phillips E, Pom CA, Potekhina L, Ransford S, Ray PL, Rette D, Reynoldson C, Rimorin C, Rocha D, Ruiz A, Sanchez REA, Sawyer L, Sedeno-Cortes A, Sevigny JP, Shapovalova N, Shepard N, Shulga L, Sigler AR, Siverts L, Soliman S, Somasundaram S, Staats B, Stewart K, Szelenyi E, Tieu M, Trader C, Tran A, van Velthoven CTJ, Walker M, Wang Y, Weed N, Wirthlin M, Wood T, Wynalda B, Yao Z, Zhou T, Ariza J, Dee N, Reding M, Ronellenfitch K, Mufti S, Sunkin SM, Smith KA, Esposito L, Waters J, Thyagarajan B, Yao S, Lein ES, Zeng H, Levi BP, Ngai J, Ting JT, Tasic B. Cell. 2025 May 16:S0092-8674(25)00513-6. doi: 10.1016/j.cell.2025.05.002. PubMed 40403729.
Backbone
  Vector backbone: pAAV2
  Vector type: AAV
Growth in bacteria
  Bacterial resistance: Ampicillin, 100 μg/mL
  Growth temperature: 37°C
  Growth strain: NEB Stable
  Copy number: High Copy
Gene/Insert
  Gene/Insert name: SYFP2
  Species: Synthetic
  Promoter: minBG
  Cloning method: Gibson Cloning
Terms and licenses: Academic/Nonprofit Terms; Industry Terms: Not Available to Industry
Depositor comments: 5' Cloning Site: SgrAI (destroyed), 3' Cloning Site: SgrAI (destroyed). Please visit https://doi.org/10.1101/2024.06.10.597244 for bioRxiv preprint.
How to cite: AiP1924 - pAAV-AiE2543m-minBG-SYFP2-WPRE-BGHpA was a gift from Allen Institute for Brain Science & Bosiljka Tasic (Addgene plasmid # 214583 ; http://n2t.net/addgene:214583 ; RRID:Addgene_214583)
